>Addgene plasmid #146485 | pAc5.1B-EGFP-DmGW182-MGW-RRM-Cterm_H | depositor full sequence | sequence record 288930 | Full Sequence
TGTTATCTATAGATAATTTTGTTGCAAAATATGTTGACTATGACAAAGATTGTATGTATATACCTTTAAT
GTATTCTCATTTTCTTATGTATTTATAATGGCAATGATGATACTGATGATATTTTAAGATGATGCCAGAC
CACAGGCTGATTTCTGCGTCTTTTGCCGAACGCAGTGCATGTGCGGTTGTTGTTTTTTGGAATAGTTTCA
ATTTTCGGACTGTCCGCTTTGATTTCAGTTTCTTGGCTTATTCAAAAAGCAAAGTAAAGCCAAAAAAGCG
AGATGGCAATACCAAATGCGGCAAAACGGTAGTGGAAGGAAAGGGGTGCGGGGCAGCGGAAGGAAGGGTG
GGGCGGGGCGTGGCGGGGTCTGTGGCTGGGCGCGACGTCACCGACGTTGGAGCCACTCCTTTGACCATGT
GTGCGTGTGTGTATTATTCGTGTCTCGCCACTCGCCGGTTGTTTTTTTCTTTTTATCTCGCTCTCTCTAG
CGCCATCTCGTACGCATGCTCAACGCACCGCATGTTGCCGTGTCCTTTATGCGTCATTTTGGCTCGAAAT
AGGCAATTATTTAAACAAAGATTAGTCAACGAAAACGCTAAAATAAATAAGTCTACAATATGGTTACTTA
TTGCCATGTGTGTGCAGCCAACGATAGCAACAAAAGCAACAACACAGTGGCTTTCCCTCTTTCACTTTTT
GTTTGCAAGCGCGTGCGAGCAAGACGGCACGACCGGCAAACGCAATTACGCTGACAAAGAGCAGACGAAG
TTTTGGCCGAAAAACATCAAGGCGCCTGATACGAATGCATTTGCAATAACAATTGCGATATTTAATATTG
TTTATGAAGCTGTTTGACTTCAAAACACACAAAAAAAAAAATAAAACAAATTATTTGAAAGAGAATTAGG
AATCGGACAGCTTATCGTTACGGGCTAACAGCACACCGAGACGAAATAGCTTACCTGACGTCACAGCCTC
TGGAAGAACTGCCGCCAAGCAGAGAGAGAGAGAAAAAGAGGGAGAGCAGCTTAGACCGCATGTGCTTGTG
TGTGAGGCGTCTCTCTCTTCGTCTCCTGTTTGCGCAAACGCATAGACTGCACTGAGAAAATCGATTACCT
ATTTTTTATGAATGAATATTTGCACTATTACTATTCAAAACTATTAAGATAGCAATCACATTCAATAGCC
AAATACTATACCACCTGAGCGATGCAACGAAATGATCAATTTGAGCAAAAATGCTGCATATTTAGGACGG
CATCATTATAGAAATGCTTCTTGCTGTGTACTTTTCTCTCGTCTGGCAGCTGTTTCGCCGTTATTGTTAA
AACCGGCTTAAGTTAGGTGTGTTTTCTACGACTAGTGATGCCCCTACTAGAAGATGTGTGTTGCACAAAT
GTCCCTGAATAACCAATTTGAAGTGCAGATAGCAGTAAACGTAAGCTAATATGAATATTATTTAACTGTA
ATGTTTTAATATCGCTGGACATTACTAATAAACCCACTATAAACACATGTACATATGTATGTTTTGGCAT
ACAATGAGTAGTTGGGGAAAAAATGTGTAAAAGCACCGTGACCATCACAGCATAAAGATAACCAGCTGAA
GTATCGAATATGAGTAACCCCCAAATTGAATCACATGCCGCAACTGATAGGACCCATGGAAGTACACTCT
TCATGGCGATATACAAGACACACACAAGCACGAACACCCAGTTGCGGAGGAAATTCTCCGTAAATGAAAA
CCCAATCGGCGAACAATTCATACCCATATATGGTAAAAGTTTTGAACGCGACTTGAGAGCGGAGAGCATT
GCGGCTGATAAGGTTTTAGCGCTAAGCGGGCTTTATAAAACGGGCTGCGGGACCAGTTTTCATATCACTA
CCGTTTGAGTTCTTGTGCTGTGTGGATACTCCTCCCGACACAAAGCCGCTCCATCAGCCAGCAGTCGTCT
AATCCAGAGACCCCGGATCGGGGTACCAACATGGTGAGCAAGGGCGAGGAGCTGTTCACCGGGGTGGTGC
CCATCCTGGTCGAGCTGGACGGCGACGTAAACGGCCACAAGTTCAGCGTGTCCGGCGAGGGCGAGGGCGA
TGCCACCTACGGCAAGCTGACCCTGAAGTTCATCTGCACCACCGGCAAGCTGCCCGTGCCCTGGCCCACC
CTCGTGACCACCCTGACCTACGGCGTGCAGTGCTTCAGCCGCTACCCCGACCACATGAAGCAGCACGACT
TCTTCAAGTCCGCCATGCCCGAAGGCTACGTCCAGGAGCGCACCATCTTCTTCAAGGACGACGGCAACTA
CAAGACCCGCGCCGAGGTGAAGTTCGAGGGCGACACCCTGGTGAACCGCATCGAGCTGAAGGGCATCGAC
TTCAAGGAGGACGGCAACATCCTGGGGCACAAGCTGGAGTACAACTACAACAGCCACAACGTCTATATCA
TGGCCGACAAGCAGAAGAACGGCATCAAGGTGAACTTCAAGATCCGCCACAACATCGAGGACGGCAGCGT
GCAGCTCGCCGACCACTACCAGCAGAACACCCCCATCGGCGACGGCCCCGTGCTGCTGCCCGACAACCAC
TACCTGAGCACCCAGTCCGCCCTGAGCAAAGACCCCAACGAGAAGCGCGATCACATGGTCCTGCTGGAGT
TCGTGACCGCCGCCGGGATCACTCTCGGCATGGACGAGCTGTACAAGCCAAGCTTGAATTCTGCAGATAT
CCAGCACAGTGGCGGCCGCTATCAAGGAGCGTCCAATCAACAATCCCGATTAAATCAGTGGAAGCTTCCA
GTATTAGATAAGGAGATCAACTCTGACAGTACGGAATTTTCTCGTGCCCCAGGTGCAACGAAACAAAATT
TGACGGCCAACACAAGCAACATAAACTCTTTGGGTCTTCAAAACGATAGTACATGGTCAACTGGACGCAG
TATTGGTGACGGTTGGCCTGATCCCTCATCTGATAACGAGAATAAAGACTGGTCTGTTGCTCAGCCAACT
TCAGCAGCAACTGCTTACACTGATCTGGTCCAAGAGTTTGAGCCAGGCAAGCCATGGAAGGGTTCACAGA
TCAAAAGCATAGAAGATGATCCCAGCATTACACCAGGAAGCGTTGCTAGATCTCCATTGTCTATTAATTC
GACGCCAAAAGATGCTGACATATTTGCCAATACCGGTAAAAATTCACCGACTGATTTACCGCCACTAAGT
TTATCGTCGTCTACATGGAGTTTTAATCCAAACCAAAATTATCCGAGTCACAGTTGGTCTGACAATAGTC
AACAATGTACCGCCACTTCGGAGCTTTGGACAAGCCCGCTAAATAAATCATCGTCTCGAGGTCCCCCGCC
AGGATTGACTGCCAATTCAAATAAATCTGCAAATAGTAATGCGTCAACGCCAACAACTATTACCGGAGGT
GCGAATGGATGGTTACAGCCTCGAAGTGGCGGTGTTCAAACCACAAACACTAATTGGACAGGTGGTAACA
CCACTTGGGGCTCCAGTTGGTTGCTTTTGAAAAATCTAACAGCACAGATTGATGGTCCTACTTTGCGTAC
ACTGTGTATGCAGCATGGGCCCCTTGTCAGCTTTCACCCGTATTTGAACCAAGGAATTGCCTTATGTAAA
TATACTACTCGTGAGGAGGCGAACAAGGCGCAAATGGCGTTAAACAACTGTGTCCTCGCCAACACCACAA
TATTTGCTGAATCTCCCAGCGAGAACGAGGTGCAAAGCATTATGCAGCACTTACCACAAACTCCTTCCTC
TACAAGCTCTAGTGGAACTAGTGGTGGCAACGTCGGAGGCGTCGGCACTTCAGCCAATAATGCAAACAGT
GGTTCTGCAGCTTGTCTGTCCGGAAACAATAGCGGCAACGGAAACGGCAGCGCGAGCGGCGCCGGCAGCG
GCAACAATGGCAACAGTAGCTGCAACAACAGTGCCGCCGGGGGGGGCAGCAGCAGCAACAACACGATTAC
CACTGTAGCAAATTCGAATCTTGTTGGTTCTAGTGGCTCTGTCTCAAATTCCTCTGGCGTTACTGCTAAC
TCTAGTACTGTTTCTGTAGTTAGTTGTACAGCGAGTGGGAATTCCATAAATGGGGCAGGTACTGCAAACA
GTTCTGGTTCAAAGAGTAGTGCAAACAATTTAGCTAGCGGCCAGTCTAGCGCTTCTAACTTAACTAATAG
CACCAATTCAACATGGCGACAAACTAGCCAAAACCAAGCTCTTCAAAGTCAAAGCAGGCCATCAGGCAGA
GAAGCTGACTTTGATTATATATCTCTCGTTTATTCCATTGTTGATGATTAATCTAGAGGGCCCGCGGTTC
GAAGGTAAGCCTATCCCTAACCCTCTCCTCGGTCTCGATTCTACGCGTACCGGTCATCATCACCATCACC
ATTGAGTTTAAACCCGCTGATCAGCCTCGACTGTGCCTTCTAAGGCCTGAGCTCGCTGATCAGCCTCGAT
CGAGGATCCAGACATGATAAGATACATTGATGAGTTTGGACAAACCACAACTAGAATGCAGTGAAAAAAA
TGCTTTATTTGTGAAATTTGTGATGCTATTGCTTTATTTGTAACCATTATAAGCTGCAATAAACAAGTTA
ACAACAACAATTGCATTCATTTTATGTTTCAGGTTCAGGGGGAGGTGTGGGAGGTTTTTTAAAGCAAGTA
AAACCTCTACAAATGTGGTATGGCTGATTATGATCAGTCGACCGATGCCCTTGAGAGCCTTCAACCCAGT
CAGCTCCTTCCGGTGGGCGCGGGGCATGACTATCGTCGCCGCACTTATGACTGTCTTCTTTATCATGCAA
CTCGTAGGACAGGTGCCGGCAGCGCTCTGGGTCATTTTCGGCGAGGACCGCTTTCGCTGGAGCGCGACGA
TGATCGGCCTGTCGCTTGCGGTATTCGGAATCTTGCACGCCCTCGCTCAAGCCTTCGTCACTGGTCCCGC
CACCAAACGTTTCGGCGAGAAGCAGGCCATTATCGCCGGCATGGCGGCCGACGCGCTGGGCTACGTCTTG
CTGGCGTTCGCGACGCGAGGCTGGATGGCCTTCCCCATTATGATTCTTCTCGCTTCCGGCGGCATCGGGA
TGCCCGCGTTGCAGGCCATGCTGTCCAGGCAGGTAGATGACGACCATCAGGGACAGCTTCAAGGATCGCT
CGCGGCTCTTACCAGCCAGCAAAAGGCCAGGAACCGTAAAAAGGCCGCGTTGCTGGCGTTTTTCCATAGG
CTCCGCCCCCCTGACGAGCATCACAAAAATCGACGCTCAAGTCAGAGGTGGCGAAACCCGACAGGACTAT
AAAGATACCAGGCGTTTCCCCCTGGAAGCTCCCTCGTGCGCTCTCCTGTTCCGACCCTGCCGCTTACCGG
ATACCTGTCCGCCTTTCTCCCTTCGGGAAGCGTGGCGCTTTCTCAATGCTCACGCTGTAGGTATCTCAGT
TCGGTGTAGGTCGTTCGCTCCAAGCTGGGCTGTGTGCACGAACCCCCCGTTCAGCCCGACCGCTGCGCCT
TATCCGGTAACTATCGTCTTGAGTCCAACCCGGTAAGACACGACTTATCGCCACTGGCAGCAGCCACTGG
TAACAGGATTAGCAGAGCGAGGTATGTAGGCGGTGCTACAGAGTTCTTGAAGTGGTGGCCTAACTACGGC
TACACTAGAAGGACAGTATTTGGTATCTGCGCTCTGCTGAAGCCAGTTACCTTCGGAAAAAGAGTTGGTA
GCTCTTGATCCGGCAAACAAACCACCGCTGGTAGCGGTGGTTTTTTTGTTTGCAAGCAGCAGATTACGCG
CAGAAAAAAAGGATCTCAAGAAGATCCTTTGATCTTTTCTACGGGGTCTGACGCTCAGTGGAACGAAAAC
TCACGTTAAGGGATTTTGGTCATGAGATTATCAAAAAGGATCTTCACCTAGATCCTTTTAAATTAAAAAT
GAAGTTTTAAATCAATCTAAAGTATATATGAGTAAACTTGGTCTGACAGTTACCAATGCTTAATCAGTGA
GGCACCTATCTCAGCGATCTGTCTATTTCGTTCATCCATAGTTGCCTGACTCCCCGTCGTGTAGATAACT
ACGATACGGGAGGGCTTACCATCTGGCCCCAGTGCTGCAATGATACCGCGAGACCCACGCTCACCGGCTC
CAGATTTATCAGCAATAAACCAGCCAGCCGGAAGGGCCGAGCGCAGAAGTGGTCCTGCAACTTTATCCGC
CTCCATCCAGTCTATTAATTGTTGCCGGGAAGCTAGAGTAAGTAGTTCGCCAGTTAATAGTTTGCGCAAC
GTTGTTGCCATTGCTGCAGGCATCGTGGTGTCACGCTCGTCGTTTGGTATGGCTTCATTCAGCTCCGGTT
CCCAACGATCAAGGCGAGTTACATGATCCCCCATGTTGTGCAAAAAAGCGGTTAGCTCCTTCGGTCCTCC
GATCGTTGTCAGAAGTAAGTTGGCCGCAGTGTTATCACTCATGGTTATGGCAGCACTGCATAATTCTCTT
ACTGTCATGCCATCCGTAAGATGCTTTTCTGTGACTGGTGAGTACTCAACCAAGTCATTCTGAGAATAGT
GTATGCGGCGACCGAGTTGCTCTTGCCCGGCGTCAACACGGGATAATACCGCGCCACATAGCAGAACTTT
AAAAGTGCTCATCATTGGAAAACGTTCTTCGGGGCGAAAACTCTCAAGGATCTTACCGCTGTTGAGATCC
AGTTCGATGTAACCCACTCGTGCACCCAACTGATCTTCAGCATCTTTTACTTTCACCAGCGTTTCTGGGT
GAGCAAAAACAGGAAGGCAAAATGCCGCAAAAAAGGGAATAAGGGCGACACGGAAATGTTGAATACTCAT
ACTCTTCCTTTTTCAATATTATTGAAGCATTTATCAGGGTTATTGTCTCATGAGCGGATACATATTTGAA
TGTATTTAGAAAAATAAACAAATAGGGGTTCCGCGCACATTTCCCCGAAAAGTGCCACCTGACGTCTAAG
AAACCATTATTATCATGACATTAACCTATAAAAATAGGCGTATCACGAGGCCCTTTCGTCTTCAAGGAAT
TAATTCTATATTCTAAAAACACAAATGATACTTCTAAAAAAAATCATGAATGGCATCAACTCTGAATCAA
ATCTTTGCAGATGCACCTACTTCTCATTTCCACTGTCACATCATTTTTCCAGATCTCGCTGCCTGTTATG
TGGCCCACAAACCAAGACACGTTTTATGGCCATTAAAGCTGGCTGATCGTCGCCAAACACCAAATACATA
TCAATATGTACATTCGAGAAAGAAGCGATCAAAGAAGCGTCTTCGGGCGAGTAGGAGAATGCGGAGGAGA
AGGAGAACGAGCTGATCTAGTATCTCTCCACAATCCAATGCCAACTGACCAACTGGCCATATTCGGAGCA
ATTTGAAGCCAATTTCCATCGCCTGGCGATCGCTCCATTCTTGGCTATATGTTTTTCACCGTTCCCGGGG
CCATTTTCAAAGACTCGTCGGTAAGATAAGATTGTGTCACTCGCTGTCTCTCTTCATTTGTCGAAGAATG
CTGAGGAATTTCGCGATGACGTCGGCGAGTATTTTGAAGAATGAGAATAATTTGTATTTATACGAAAATC
AGTTAGTGGAATTTTCTACAAAAACA
Features (pLannotate 1.2.2; 10 found; start..end, strand, type, name):
   1991..2707    +  CDS            EGFP: EGFP is a basic (constitutively fluorescent) green fluorescent protein published in 1996, derived from Aequorea victoria. It is reported to be a rapidly-maturing weak dimer with moderate acid sensitivity.
   2750..4318    +  CDS            gw (fragment): GAWKY_DROME - Also known as GW182 From Drosophila melanogaster (Fruit fly).
   4344..4385    +  CDS            V5 tag: epitope tag from simian virus 5
   4485..4619    -  polyA_signal   SV40 poly(A) signal: SV40 polyadenylation signal
   4642..4726    -  CDS            large T antigen (fragment): large T antigen from SV40 (simian virus 40)
   4727..5197    +  CDS            TcR (fragment): tetracycline efflux protein; tet; confers resistance to tetracycline
   5241..5829    -  rep_origin     ori: high-copy-number ColE1/pMB1/pBR322/pUC origin of replication
   6000..6860    -  CDS            AmpR: β-lactamase; bla; confers resistance to ampicillin, carbenicillin, and related antibiotics
   6861..6965    -  promoter       AmpR promoter: bla
   7115..1971    +  promoter       Ac5 promoter (across the origin): Drosophila melanogaster actin 5C promoter
