[The description below was written by a language model from this plasmid's Addgene catalogue record and pLannotate feature annotations shown in this document.]
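Description:
pAc5.1B-EGFP-DmGW182-MGW-RRM-Cterm_H is an insect-cell expression plasmid of 7,656 nt. The catalogue lists the backbone as unknown, although the name and annotated parts point to a pAc5.1-type vector. It is maintained in E. coli through a ColE1/pUC-type origin of replication and selected with ampicillin via the β-lactamase gene and its own promoter. The record lists it as low copy, even though the origin was annotated as a high-copy type. A partial tetracycline-resistance fragment and a short SV40 large T antigen fragment are also detected. These appear to be non-functional backbone remnants. No selectable marker for insect cells is annotated, which suggests the plasmid is suited to transient transfection.

Expression is driven by the Drosophila melanogaster actin 5C (Ac5) promoter, a strong constitutive promoter commonly used in fly cell lines, and an SV40 polyadenylation signal lies downstream. The payload is an EGFP coding sequence followed by a fragment of roughly 1.6 kb from the D. melanogaster gw gene, which encodes GW182. The construct name indicates that this fragment covers the middle GW region, the RRM and the C-terminal portion of the protein. A V5 epitope tag sequence lies shortly downstream of the insert, but the record does not show whether it is read in frame with the insert or cut off by a stop codon.

The resulting N-terminally EGFP-tagged GW182 truncation can be followed by fluorescence or by anti-GFP detection and pulldown. The associated study concerns the GW182 silencing domain, its interaction with PABPC1, and its role in translational repression and decay of microRNA targets. That context suggests use in domain-mapping and interaction experiments in Drosophila cells.
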