Addgene plasmid #146485: pAc5.1B-EGFP-DmGW182-MGW-RRM-Cterm_H
Purpose: Insect Expression of DmGW182-MGW-RRM-Cterm
Depositing lab: Elisa Izaurralde. Depositing organization: Max Planck Institute for Developmental Biology. Publication: The silencing domain of GW182 interacts with PABPC1 to promote translational repression and degradation of microRNA targets and is required for target release. Zekri L, Huntzinger E, Heimstadt S, Izaurralde E. Mol Cell Biol. 2009 Dec;29(23):6220-31. doi: 10.1128/MCB.01081-09. Epub 2009 Sep 21. PubMed 19797087.
Backbone
  Vector backbone: Unknown
  Vector type: Insect Expression
Growth in bacteria
  Bacterial resistance: Ampicillin, 100 μg/mL
  Growth temperature: 37°C
  Growth strain: DH5alpha
  Copy number: Low Copy
Gene/Insert
  Gene/Insert name: DmGW182-MGW-RRM-Cterm
  Species: D. melanogaster (fly)
  Entrez Gene: gw (a.k.a. Dmel_CG31992, CG11484, CG31992, CG9905, Dmel\CG31992, GQ182, GW, GW182, Gw, Gw182, anon-EST:Posey205, dGW182, gw182)
  Cloning method: Unknown
Terms and licenses: Academic/Nonprofit Terms; Industry Terms: Not Available to Industry
Depositor comments: Plasmids from this collection were made available to the research community and donated after the lab closed. Please note that the sequence provided by the depositing laboratory may be theoretical/predicted or based on Sanger sequencing results. There may be discrepancies between sequencing results obtained by Addgene and the depositor sequence. If an Addgene verified sequence is not available, please contact before placing your order to request that our lab fully sequence the plasmid.
How to cite: pAc5.1B-EGFP-DmGW182-MGW-RRM-Cterm_H was a gift from Elisa Izaurralde (Addgene plasmid # 146485 ; http://n2t.net/addgene:146485 ; RRID:Addgene_146485)
